>Addgene plasmid #242460 | pLV-puro-EF1A-Tag100-hASB8 | addgene full sequence | sequence record 488451 | Addgene NGS Result
AATGTAGTCTTATGCAATACTCTTGTAGTCTTGCAACATGGTAACGATGAGTTAGCAACATGCCTTACAA
GGAGAGAAAAAGCACCGTGCATGCCGATTGGTGGAAGTAAGGTGGTACGATCGTGCCTTATTAGGAAGGC
AACAGACGGGTCTGACATGGATTGGACGAACCACTGAATTGCCGCATTGCAGAGATATTGTATTTAAGTG
CCTAGCTCGATACATAAACGGGTCTCTCTGGTTAGACCAGATCTGAGCCTGGGAGCTCTCTGGCTAACTA
GGGAACCCACTGCTTAAGCCTCAATAAAGCTTGCCTTGAGTGCTTCAAGTAGTGTGTGCCCGTCTGTTGT
GTGACTCTGGTAACTAGAGATCCCTCAGACCCTTTTAGTCAGTGTGGAAAATCTCTAGCAGTGGCGCCCG
AACAGGGACTTGAAAGCGAAAGGGAAACCAGAGGAGCTCTCTCGACGCAGGACTCGGCTTGCTGAAGCGC
GCACGGCAAGAGGCGAGGGGCGGCGACTGGTGAGTACGCCAAAAATTTTGACTAGCGGAGGCTAGAAGGA
GAGAGATGGGTGCGAGAGCGTCAGTATTAAGCGGGGGAGAATTAGATCGCGATGGGAAAAAATTCGGTTA
AGGCCAGGGGGAAAGAAAAAATATAAATTAAAACATATAGTATGGGCAAGCAGGGAGCTAGAACGATTCG
CAGTTAATCCTGGCCTGTTAGAAACATCAGAAGGCTGTAGACAAATACTGGGACAGCTACAACCATCCCT
TCAGACAGGATCAGAAGAACTTAGATCATTATATAATACAGTAGCAACCCTCTATTGTGTGCATCAAAGG
ATAGAGATAAAAGACACCAAGGAAGCTTTAGACAAGATAGAGGAAGAGCAAAACAAAAGTAAGACCACCG
CACAGCAAGCGGCCGCTGATCTTCAGACCTGGAGGAGGAGATATGAGGGACAATTGGAGAAGTGAATTAT
ATAAATATAAAGTAGTAAAAATTGAACCATTAGGAGTAGCACCCACCAAGGCAAAGAGAAGAGTGGTGCA
GAGAGAAAAAAGAGCAGTGGGAATAGGAGCTTTGTTCCTTGGGTTCTTGGGAGCAGCAGGAAGCACTATG
GGCGCAGCGTCAATGACGCTGACGGTACAGGCCAGACAATTATTGTCTGGTATAGTGCAGCAGCAGAACA
ATTTGCTGAGGGCTATTGAGGCGCAACAGCATCTGTTGCAACTCACAGTCTGGGGCATCAAGCAGCTCCA
GGCAAGAATCCTGGCTGTGGAAAGATACCTAAAGGATCAACAGCTCCTGGGGATTTGGGGTTGCTCTGGA
AAACTCATTTGCACCACTGCTGTGCCTTGGAATGCTAGTTGGAGTAATAAATCTCTGGAACAGATTTGGA
ATCACACGACCTGGATGGAGTGGGACAGAGAAATTAACAATTACACAAGCTTAATACACTCCTTAATTGA
AGAATCGCAAAACCAGCAAGAAAAGAATGAACAAGAATTATTGGAATTAGATAAATGGGCAAGTTTGTGG
AATTGGTTTAACATAACAAATTGGCTGTGGTATATAAAATTATTCATAATGATAGTAGGAGGCTTGGTAG
GTTTAAGAATAGTTTTTGCTGTACTTTCTATAGTGAATAGAGTTAGGCAGGGATATTCACCATTATCGTT
TCAGACCCACCTCCCAACCCCGAGGGGACCCGACAGGCCCGAAGGAATAGAAGAAGAAGGTGGAGAGAGA
GACAGAGACAGATCCATTCGATTAGTGAACGGATCTCGACGGTATCGCTAGCTTTTAAAAGAAAAGGGGG
GATTGGGGGGTACAGTGCAGGGGAAAGAATAGTAGACATAATAGCAACAGACATACAAACTAAAGAATTA
CAAAAACAAATTACAAAAATTCAAAATTTTACTAGTGATTATCGGATCAACTTTGTATAGAAAAGTTGGG
CTCCGGTGCCCGTCAGTGGGCAGAGCGCACATCGCCCACAGTCCCCGAGAAGTTGGGGGGAGGGGTCGGC
AATTGAACCGGTGCCTAGAGAAGGTGGCGCGGGGTAAACTGGGAAAGTGATGTCGTGTACTGGCTCCGCC
TTTTTCCCGAGGGTGGGGGAGAACCGTATATAAGTGCAGTAGTCGCCGTGAACGTTCTTTTTCGCAACGG
GTTTGCCGCCAGAACACAGGTAAGTGCCGTGTGTGGTTCCCGCGGGCCTGGCCTCTTTACGGGTTATGGC
CCTTGCGTGCCTTGAATTACTTCCACCTGGCTGCAGTACGTGATTCTTGATCCCGAGCTTCGGGTTGGAA
GTGGGTGGGAGAGTTCGAGGCCTTGCGCTTAAGGAGCCCCTTCGCCTCGTGCTTGAGTTGAGGCCTGGCC
TGGGCGCTGGGGCCGCCGCGTGCGAATCTGGTGGCACCTTCGCGCCTGTCTCGCTGCTTTCGATAAGTCT
CTAGCCATTTAAAATTTTTGATGACCTGCTGCGACGCTTTTTTTCTGGCAAGATAGTCTTGTAAATGCGG
GCCAAGATCTGCACACTGGTATTTCGGTTTTTGGGGCCGCGGGCGGCGACGGGGCCCGTGCGTCCCAGCG
CACATGTTCGGCGAGGCGGGGCCTGCGAGCGCGGCCACCGAGAATCGGACGGGGGTAGTCTCAAGCTGGC
CGGCCTGCTCTGGTGCCTGGTCTCGCGCCGCCGTGTATCGCCCCGCCCTGGGCGGCAAGGCTGGCCCGGT
CGGCACCAGTTGCGTGAGCGGAAAGATGGCCGCTTCCCGGCCCTGCTGCAGGGAGCTCAAAATGGAGGAC
GCGGCGCTCGGGAGAGCGGGCGGGTGAGTCACCCACACAAAGGAAAAGGGCCTTTCCGTCCTCAGCCGTC
GCTTCATGTGACTCCACGGAGTACCGGGCGCCGTCCAGGCACCTCGATTAGTTCTCGAGCTTTTGGAGTA
CGTCGTCTTTAGGTTGGGGGGAGGGGTTTTATGCGATGGAGTTTCCCCACACTGAGTGGGTGGAGACTGA
AGTTAGGCCAGCTTGGCACTTGATGTAATTCTCCTTGGAATTTGCCCTTTTTGAGTTTGGATCTTGGTTC
ATTCTCAAGCCTCAGACAGTGGTTCAAAGTTTTTTTCTTCCATTTCAGGTGTCGTGACAAGTTTGTACAA
AAAAGCAGGCTGCCACCATGGAAGAAACAGCGAGGTTCCAGCCCGGTTACCGGAGTATGAGTTCCAGTAT
GTGGTATATTATGCAGAGCATTCAGAGCAAATACTCTCTCTCCGAGCGCTTAATCCGAACAATTGCTGCC
ATCCGTTCCTTCCCACATGATAATGTAGAGGACCTCATCAGAGGGGGAGCAGATGTGAACTGCACTCATG
GCACACTGAAGCCCTTGCACTGTGCCTGTATGGTGTCAGATGCTGACTGTGTGGAGTTACTTCTGGAAAA
AGGAGCCGAGGTGAATGCCCTGGATGGGTATAACCGAACAGCCCTCCACTATGCAGCAGAGAAAGATGAG
GCTTGTGTGGAGGTCCTATTGGAGTATGGTGCAAACCCCAATGCTTTGGATGGCAACAGAGATACCCCAC
TTCACTGGGCAGCCTTTAAGAACAATGCTGAGTGTGTGCGGGCTCTCCTAGAGAGCGGGGCCTCTGTCAA
TGCCCTGGATTACAACAATGATACACCGCTCAGCTGGGCTGCCATGAAGGGAAATCTTGAGAGTGTCAGC
ATCCTTCTGGATTATGGCGCAGAGGTCAGAGTCATCAACCTAATAGGCCAGACACCCATCTCCCGCCTGG
TGGCTCTGCTAGTCAGGGGACTTGGAACAGAGAAAGAGGACTCTTGCTTTGAGCTCCTCCACAGAGCTGT
TGGACACTTTGAATTGAGGAAAAATGGCACCATGCCACGAGAGGTGGCCAGAGACCCGCAGCTATGTGAA
AAACTGACTGTTCTGTGCTCAGCTCCAGGAACTCTAAAAACACTCGCTCGCTATGCCGTGCGCCGTAGCC
TGGGACTCCAGTATCTCCCCGATGCAGTGAAGGGCCTTCCACTGCCAGCTTCTTTGAAGGAATACCTGTT
ACTTTTAGAATAGACCCAGCTTTCTTGTACAAAGTGGTGATAATCGAATTCCGATAATCAACCTCTGGAT
TACAAAATTTGTGAAAGATTGACTGGTATTCTTAACTATGTTGCTCCTTTTACGCTATGTGGATACGCTG
CTTTAATGCCTTTGTATCATGCTATTGCTTCCCGTATGGCTTTCATTTTCTCCTCCTTGTATAAATCCTG
GTTGCTGTCTCTTTATGAGGAGTTGTGGCCCGTTGTCAGGCAACGTGGCGTGGTGTGCACTGTGTTTGCT
GACGCAACCCCCACTGGTTGGGGCATTGCCACCACCTGTCAGCTCCTTTCCGGGACTTTCGCTTTCCCCC
TCCCTATTGCCACGGCGGAACTCATCGCCGCCTGCCTTGCCCGCTGCTGGACAGGGGCTCGGCTGTTGGG
CACTGACAATTCCGTGGTGTTGTCGGGGAAGCTGACGTCCTTTCCATGGCTGCTCGCCTGTGTTGCCACC
TGGATTCTGCGCGGGACGTCCTTCTGCTACGTCCCTTCGGCCCTCAATCCAGCGGACCTTCCTTCCCGCG
GCCTGCTGCCGGCTCTGCGGCCTCTTCCGCGTCTTCGCCTTCGCCCTCAGACGAGTCGGATCTCCCTTTG
GGCCGCCTCCCCGCATCGGGAATTCCCGCGGTTCGAATTCTACCGGGTAGGGGAGGCGCTTTTCCCAAGG
CAGTCTGGAGCATGCGCTTTAGCAGCCCCGCTGGGCACTTGGCGCTACACAAGTGGCCTCTGGCCTCGCA
CACATTCCACATCCACCGGTAGGCGCCAACCGGCTCCGTTCTTTGGTGGCCCCTTCGCGCCACCTTCTAC
TCCTCCCCTAGTCAGGAAGTTCCCCCCCGCCCCGCAGCTCGCGTCGTGCAGGACGTGACAAATGGAAGTA
GCACGTCTCACTAGTCTCGTGCAGATGGACAGCACCGCTGAGCAATGGAAGCGGGTAGGCCTTTGGGGCA
GCGGCCAATAGCAGCTTTGCTCCTTCGCTTTCTGGGCTCAGAGGCTGGGAAGGGGTGGGTCCGGGGGCGG
GCTCAGGGGCGGGCTCAGGGGCGGGGCGGGCGCCCGAAGGTCCTCCGGAGGCCCGGCATTCTGCACGCTT
CAAAAGCGCACGTCTGCCGCGCTGTTCTCCTCTTCCTCATCTCCGGGCCTTTCGACCTCACGTGGCCACC
ATGACCGAGTACAAGCCCACGGTGCGCCTCGCCACCCGCGACGACGTCCCCAGGGCCGTACGCACCCTCG
CCGCCGCGTTCGCCGACTACCCCGCCACGCGCCACACCGTCGATCCGGACCGCCACATCGAGCGGGTCAC
CGAGCTGCAAGAACTCTTCCTCACGCGCGTCGGGCTCGACATCGGCAAGGTGTGGGTCGCGGACGACGGC
GCCGCGGTGGCGGTCTGGACCACGCCGGAGAGCGTCGAAGCGGGGGCGGTGTTCGCCGAGATCGGCCCGC
GCATGGCCGAGTTGAGCGGTTCCCGGCTGGCCGCGCAGCAACAGATGGAAGGCCTCCTGGCGCCGCACCG
GCCCAAGGAGCCCGCGTGGTTCCTGGCCACCGTCGGCGTCTCGCCCGACCACCAGGGCAAGGGTCTGGGC
AGCGCCGTCGTGCTCCCCGGAGTGGAGGCGGCCGAGCGCGCCGGGGTGCCCGCCTTCCTGGAGACCTCCG
CGCCCCGCAACCTCCCCTTCTACGAGCGGCTCGGCTTCACCGTCACCGCCGACGTCGAGGTGCCCGAAGG
ACCGCGCACCTGGTGCATGACCCGCAAGCCCGGTGCCTGAGGTACCTTTAAGACCAATGACTTACAAGGC
AGCTGTAGATCTTAGCCACTTTTTAAAAGAAAAGGGGGGACTGGAAGGGCTAATTCACTCCCAACGAAGA
CAAGATCTGCTTTTTGCTTGTACTGGGTCTCTCTGGTTAGACCAGATCTGAGCCTGGGAGCTCTCTGGCT
AACTAGGGAACCCACTGCTTAAGCCTCAATAAAGCTTGCCTTGAGTGCTTCAAGTAGTGTGTGCCCGTCT
GTTGTGTGACTCTGGTAACTAGAGATCCCTCAGACCCTTTTAGTCAGTGTGGAAAATCTCTAGCAGTAGT
AGTTCATGTCATCTTATTATTCAGTATTTATAACTTGCAAAGAAATGAATATCAGAGAGTGAGAGGAACT
TGTTTATTGCAGCTTATAATGGTTACAAATAAAGCAATAGCATCACAAATTTCACAAATAAAGCATTTTT
TTCACTGCATTCTAGTTGTGGTTTGTCCAAACTCATCAATGTATCTTATCATGTCTGGCTCTAGCTATCC
CGCCCCTAACTCCGCCCATCCCGCCCCTAACTCCGCCCAGTTCCGCCCATTCTCCGCCCCATGGCTGACT
AATTTTTTTTATTTATGCAGAGGCCGAGGCCGCCTCGGCCTCTGAGCTATTCCAGAAGTAGTGAGGAGGC
TTTTTTGGAGGCCTAGGGACGTACCCAATTCGCCCTATAGTGAGTCGTATTACGCGCGCTCACTGGCCGT
CGTTTTACAACGTCGTGACTGGGAAAACCCTGGCGTTACCCAACTTAATCGCCTTGCAGCACATCCCCCT
TTCACCAGCTGGCGTAATAGCGAAGAGGCCCGCACCGATCGCCCTTCCCAACAGTTGCGCAGCCTGAATG
GCGAATGGG
[124 nt withheld, positions 6730-6853]
C
[91 nt withheld, positions 6855-6945]
A
[49 nt withheld, positions 6947-6995]
CCTTTGACGTTGGAGTCCACGTTCTTT
[37 nt withheld, positions 7023-7059]
ACCCTATCTCGGTCTATTCTTTTGATTTATAAGGGATTTTGCCGATTTCGGCCTATTGGTTAAAAAATGA
GCTGATTTAACAAAAATTTAACGCGAATTTTAACAAAATATTAACGCTTACAATTTAGGTGGCACTTTTC
GGGGAAATGTGCGCGGAACCCCTATTTGTTTATTTTTCTAAATACATTCAAATATGTATCCGCTCATGAG
ACAATAACCCTGATAAATGCTTCAATAATATTGAAAAAGGAAGAGTATGAGTATTCAACATTTCCGTGTC
GCCCTTATTCCCTTTTTTGCGGCATTTTGCCTTCCTGTTTTTGCTCACCCAGAAACGCTGGTGAAAGTAA
AAGATGCTGAAGATCAGTTGGGTGCACGAGTGGGTTACATCGAACTGGATCTCAACAGCGGTAAGATCCT
TGAGAGTTTTCGCCCCGAAGAACGTTTTCCAATGATGAGCACTTTTAAAGTTCTGCTATGTGGCGCGGTA
TTATCCCGTATTGACGCCGGGCAAGAGCAACTCGGTCGCCGCATACACTATTCTCAGAATGACTTGGTTG
AGTACTCACCAGTCACAGAAAAGCATCTTACGGATGGCATGACAGTAAGAGAATTATGCAGTGCTGCCAT
AACCATGAGTGATAACACTGCGGCCAACTTACTTCTGACAACGATCGGAGGACCGAAGGAGCTAACCGCT
TTTTTGCACAACATGGGGGATCATGTAACTCGCCTTGATCGTTGGGAACCGGAGCTGAATGAAGCCATAC
CAAACGACGAGCGTGACACCACGATGCCTGTAGCAATGGCAACAACGTTGCGCAAACTATTAACTGGCGA
ACTACTTACTCTAGCTTCCCGGCAACAATTAATAGACTGGATGGAGGCGGATAAAGTTGCAGGACCACTT
CTGCGCTCGGCCCTTCCGGCTGGCTGGTTTATTGCTGATAAATCTGGAGCCGGTGAGCGTGGGTCTCGCG
GTATCATTGCAGCACTGGGGCCAGATGGTAAGCCCTCCCGTATCGTAGTTATCTACACGACGGGGAGTCA
GGCAACTATGGATGAACGAAATAGACAGATCGCTGAGATAGGTGCCTCACTGATTAAGCATTGGTAACTG
TCAGACCAAGTTTACTCATATATACTTTAGATTGATTTAAAACTTCATTTTTAATTTAAAAGGATCTAGG
TGAAGATCCTTTTTGATAATCTCATGACCAAAATCCCTTAACGTGAGTTTTCGTTCCACTGAGCGTCAGA
CCCCGTAGAAAAGATCAAAGGATCTTCTTGAGATCCTTTTTTTCTGCGCGTAATCTGCTGCTTGCAAACA
AAAAAACCACCGCTACCAGCGGTGGTTTGTTTGCCGGATCAAGAGCTACCAACTCTTTTTCCGAAGGTAA
CTGGCTTCAGCAGAGCGCAGATACCAAATACTGTTCTTCTAGTGTAGCCGTAGTTAGGCCACCACTTCAA
GAACTCTGTAGCACCGCCTACATACCTCGCTCTGCTAATCCTGTTACCAGTGGCTGCTGCCAGTGGCGAT
AAGTCGTGTCTTACCGGGTTGGACTCAAGACGATAGTTACCGGATAAGGCGCAGCGGTCGGGCTGAACGG
GGGGTTCGTGCACACAGCCCAGCTTGGAGCGAACGACCTACACCGAACTGAGATACCTACAGCGTGAGCT
ATGAGAAAGCGCCACGCTTCCCGAAGAGAGAAAGGCGGACAGGTATCCGGTAAGCGGCAGGGTCGGAACA
GGAGAGCGCACGAGGGAGCTTCCAGGGGGAAACGCCTGGTATCTTTATAGTCCTGTCGGGTTTCGCCACC
TCTGACTTGAGCGTCGATTTTTGTGATGCTCGTCAGGGGGGCGGAGCCTATGGAAAAACGCCAGCAACGC
GGCCTTTTTACGGTTCCTGGCCTTTTGCTGGCCTTTTGCTCACATGTTCTTTCCTGCGTTATCCCCTGAT
TCTGTGGATAACCGTATTACCGCCTTTGAGTGAGCTGATACCGCTCGCCGCAGCCGAACGACCGAGCGCA
GCGAGTCAGTGAGCGAGGAAGCGGAAGAGCGCCCAATACGCAAACCGCCTCTCCCCGCGCGTTGGCCGAT
TCATTAATGCAGCTGGCACGACAGGTTTCCCGACTGGAAAGCGGGCAGTGAGCGCAACGCAATTAATGTG
AGTTAGCTCACTCATTAGGCACCCCAGGCTTTACACTTTATGCTTCCGGCTCGTATGTTGTGTGGAATTG
TGAGCGGATAACAATTTCACACAGGAAACAGCTATGACCATGATTACGCCAAGCGCGCAATTAACCCTCA
CTAAAGGGAACAAAAGCTGGAGCTGCAAGCTT
Features (pLannotate 1.2.2; 32 found; start..end, strand, type, name):
      3..229     +  promoter       RSV promoter: Rous sarcoma virus enhancer/promoter
    230..410     +  LTR            5' LTR (truncated): truncated 5' long terminal repeat (LTR) from HIV-1
    457..582     +  misc_feature   HIV-1 Ψ: packaging signal of human immunodeficiency virus type 1
    566..929     +  CDS            HIV-1 gag (fragment): gag protein from human immunodeficiency virus 1; gag
   1075..1308    +  misc_feature   RRE: The Rev response element (RRE) of HIV-1 allows for Rev-dependent mRNA export from the nucleus to the cytoplasm.
   1685..1785    +  CDS            Rev (fragment): human immunodeficiency virus 1 (HIV-1) Rev protein; rev; enhances nuclear export of unspliced and incompletely spliced viral mRNAs
   1803..1920    +  misc_feature   cPPT/CTS: central polypurine tract and central termination sequence of HIV-1
   1938..1958    +  protein_bind   attB4: mutant version of attB; core recombination site for the Gateway® BP reaction BP Clonase™
   1978..2189    +  promoter       EF-1α core promoter: core promoter for human elongation factor EF-1α
   2190..2299    +  intron         EF-1α intron A (fragment): intron upstream of the start codon of human EF-1α
   2925..3128    +  intron         EF-1α intron A: truncated intron upstream of the start codon of human EF-1α
   3137..3161    +  protein_bind   attB1: mutant version of attB; recombination site for the Gateway® BP reaction BP Clonase™
   3207..4070    +  CDS            ASB8: ASB8_HUMAN - Experimental evidence at protein level: Swiss-Prot protein existence level 1. May be a substrate-recognition component of a SCF-like ECS (Elongin-Cullin-SOCS-box protein) E3 ubiquitin-protein ligase complex which mediates the ubiquitination and subsequent proteasomal degradation of target proteins. From Homo sapiens (Human).
   4074..4098    -  protein_bind   attB2: mutant version of attB; recombination site for the Gateway® BP reaction BP Clonase™
   4116..4704    +  misc_feature   WPRE: woodchuck hepatitis virus posttranscriptional regulatory element
   4735..5234    +  promoter       PGK promoter: mouse phosphoglycerate kinase 1 promoter
   5251..5850    +  CDS            PuroR: puromycin N-acetyltransferase; pac from Streptomyces alboniger; confers resistance to puromycin
   5840..5920    +  CDS            nef (fragment): NEF_HV1Z2 - Experimental evidence at protein level: Swiss-Prot protein existence level 1. Extracellular Nef protein targets CD4(+) T-lymphocytes for apoptosis by interacting with CXCR4 surface receptors. From Human immunodeficiency virus type 1 group M subtype D (isolate Z2/CDC-Z34) (HIV-1).
   5922..6155    +  LTR            3' LTR (ΔU3): self-inactivating 3' long terminal repeat (LTR) from HIV-1
   6227..6348    +  polyA_signal   SV40 poly(A) signal: SV40 polyadenylation signal
   6388..6523    +  rep_origin     SV40 ori: SV40 origin of replication
   6544..6562    -  promoter       T7 promoter: promoter for bacteriophage T7 RNA polymerase
   6570..6725    +  CDS            lacZα (fragment): LacZα fragment of β-galactosidase; lacZ fragment
   6730..7158    +  rep_origin     f1 ori (sequence partly withheld): f1 bacteriophage origin of replication; arrow indicates direction of (+) strand synthesis
   7211..7315    +  promoter       AmpR promoter: bla
   7316..8176    +  CDS            AmpR: β-lactamase; bla; confers resistance to ampicillin, carbenicillin, and related antibiotics
   8347..8935    +  rep_origin     ori: high-copy-number ColE1/pMB1/pBR322/pUC origin of replication
   9118..9210    +  CDS            lacI (fragment): lac repressor; lacI; The lac repressor binds to the lac operator to inhibit transcription in E. coli. This inhibition can be relieved by adding lactose or isopropyl-β-D-thiogalactopyranoside (IPTG).
   9223..9244    +  protein_bind   CAP binding site: CAP binding activates transcription in the presence of cAMP. E. coli catabolite activator protein
   9259..9289    +  promoter       lac promoter: promoter for the E. coli lac operon
   9297..9313    +  protein_bind   lac operator: The lac repressor binds to the lac operator to inhibit transcription in E. coli. This inhibition can be relieved by adding lactose or isopropyl-β-D-thiogalactopyranoside (IPTG). lac repressor encoded by lacI
   9358..9376    +  promoter       T3 promoter: promoter for bacteriophage T3 RNA polymerase
