[The description below was written by a language model from this plasmid's Addgene catalogue record and pLannotate feature annotations shown in this document.]
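Description:
pLV-puro-EF1A-Tag100-hASB8 is a third-generation-style, self-inactivating HIV-1 lentiviral transfer plasmid of about 9.4 kb, built on a VectorBuilder pLV backbone for stable expression of human ASB8 in mammalian cells. In bacteria it is maintained through a high-copy ColE1/pUC-type origin and selected with ampicillin via the bla gene. The backbone also carries an f1 origin, an SV40 origin and remnants of a lac/lacZα cloning region flanked by T7 and T3 promoters. Viral genomic RNA is transcribed from an RSV promoter fused to a truncated 5' LTR, which makes transcription Tat-independent. The RNA includes the Ψ packaging signal with a short gag fragment, the Rev response element for nuclear export, and the cPPT/CTS element that aids nuclear import of the provirus. The 3' LTR has a ΔU3 deletion, so the integrated provirus lacks LTR promoter activity, and an SV40 polyadenylation signal follows it.

The payload lies between the LTRs. The human EF1A promoter with its intron A drives the ASB8 coding sequence, which the catalogue describes as carrying an N-terminal Tag100 epitope. The tag is not annotated separately in the feature table, but a short gap between the attB1 site and the annotated ASB8 CDS could accommodate it. Gateway attB4, attB1 and attB2 sites flanking the promoter and ORF reflect modular recombinational assembly. A WPRE downstream of the insert enhances transcript stability and expression. A separate mouse PGK promoter drives puromycin N-acetyltransferase, allowing selection of transduced cells. ASB8 is annotated as a likely substrate-recognition subunit of an Elongin-Cullin-SOCS-box E3 ubiquitin ligase. The associated publication concerns compound-induced degradation of exportin 1, suggesting the construct was used to express detectable, tagged ASB8 in that context.
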