Addgene plasmid #242460: pLV-puro-EF1A-Tag100-hASB8
Purpose: Expresses human ASB8 protein with an N-terminal Tag100 along with a puromycin selection marker.
Depositing lab: Dirk Daelemans. Depositing organization: Katholieke Universiteit Leuven. Publication: SINE compounds activate exportin 1 degradation through an allosteric mechanism. Wing CE, Fung HYJ, Kwanten B, Cagatay T, Niesman AB, Jacquemyn M, Gharghabi M, Permentier B, Shakya B, Nandi R, Ready JM, Kashyap T, Shacham S, Landesman Y, Lapalombella R, Daelemans D, Chook YM. Nat Chem Biol. 2025 Dec;21(12):2002-2013. doi: 10.1038/s41589-025-02058-0. Epub 2025 Nov 21. PubMed 41286136.
Backbone
  Vector backbone: VectorBuilder pLV
  Backbone manufacturer: VectorBuilder
  Backbone size w/o insert (bp): 8494
  Total vector size (bp): 9400
  Vector type: Mammalian Expression, Lentiviral
  Selectable markers: Puromycin
Growth in bacteria
  Bacterial resistance: Ampicillin, 100 μg/mL
  Growth temperature: 37°C
  Growth strain: NEB Stable
  Copy number: High Copy
Gene/Insert
  Gene/Insert name: ASB8
  Species: H. sapiens (human)
  Insert size (bp): 906
  GenBank ID: NM_024095.5
  Entrez Gene: ASB8 (a.k.a. PP14212)
  Promoter: EF1A
  Tag / fusion protein: Tag100 (N terminal on insert)
  Cloning method: Other
  Sequencing primers: 5′ GGATCTTGGTTCATTCTCAAGCCTC
Terms and licenses: Academic/Nonprofit Terms; Industry Terms: Not Available to Industry
Depositor comments: Please visit https://doi.org/10.1101/2024.10.07.617049 for bioRxiv preprint.
How to cite: pLV-puro-EF1A-Tag100-hASB8 was a gift from Dirk Daelemans (Addgene plasmid # 242460 ; http://n2t.net/addgene:242460 ; RRID:Addgene_242460)
